>Addgene plasmid #158859 | JGI_018363 | addgene full sequence | sequence record 317420 | Addgene NGS Result
GCAACGCAAAATGCTGAATTTAGCAGGCAAGTTTCCTGATAAAGGGCCCTGTGAGTGCGACATTCGACGC
GCGAAAGCGAGTTGACGGCGCCCGAAATTTTCTTAGAGTTCGTTCAAGCTTCGGTTTCGGGGAGCCGCTA
AGGGATGCGGACCCAGCCGGGTAAGTCGCCGGGAACTATGGAATAATCCTAATTTCTGTGCGGCAGGCGC
GAGCTGCCGGAGCGAATATCATCCCTGTCGCAAACAGCAGGTCAATCAACGGTGGGTAGCGGGCTGCTAT
CCAGCGGCGGATAAGACTTGTCGGAGGAATCCTCTAGAAATAATTTTGTTTAACTTTAAGAAGGAGATAT
ACCATGCCCCGCCGTGAGCGCACGCGCTGCGTCAGCGACCGCCGCCGCTTGTTCGTGGTCGCAGTGGGCG
GATCGCTCTTCCTGGCCGGCTGCAAGGGCGACAAGGAGAAGGACGACCCGCGCGTGGCCCTGGCCGCGCG
GGTCGGTCCCGCCACGACCAGCGGCGACACCACCACGAAGTTCGCGGATGACGGCCAGTGGGTGCGGCCG
GCGAAGGACTTCCAGGGTACCCGCTTCAGCGGGCTCACCGAGATCAACAACACGAACGTTCAGAAGCTTC
ACGTCTTCGGCACCTTCAGCTTGGGGACGACCCGCGGCGTGGAGGCGGCGCCCATCGTGGCCGGCACGAC
GATGTATATCGTCACGCCGTTCCCCAACTTCGTCTACGCCCTGGACCTCACGAAGGAGGGTATGCCGACC
AAGTGGAGCTACAAGCCGCGCCCGGTCAACGCCGCCCAGGGCGTGGCGTGCTGCGACGTGGTCAACCGCG
GTCTCGTAGTCGATGCCGGAAAGGTGATCTTCAATACCCTGGACGGCCGCACCATTGCCCTGGACGCAGC
CACGGGCAAGGAGCTCTGGGAGACCCAGCTGGCGAACATCAACCTGGGCGAGTCCGTGACGATGGCCCCC
CTCGTGGTGAAGGGCAAGGTGTTCGTGGGGGTGTCCGGCGGCGAGTTCGGCGTGCGCGGGTGGCTGAAAG
CGGTGGACGAGAACTCCGGCAAGCTCGCGTGGACGGCCTACCACACCGGCCCCGACAAAGACGTCCTCAT
CGGGCCCAACTTCAAGCCCTTCTATAAGATGGACCAGGGCAAGGATCTCGGCGTGTCCAGCTGGCCGGCC
GACCAGTGGAAGATCGGCGGCGCCGGCGTTTGGGGCTGGATCACCTACGATCCCGAGCTGGACCTCATCT
ACTACGGGACGGCCAACCCCGGACCCTGGAACCCCGAGATGCGTCCCGGCGATAATAAGTGGAGCTCCAC
GGTGTTCGCGCGCCATCCGGATAACGGGGAAGCCGTCTGGGCGTACCAGCTGTCCCCTCACGACGAGCAC
GACTATGATGGCGTCAACGAGAACATCCTCGTGGACATGGACTGGAAGGGTACGCGCCGGCAGCTCATCC
TTCGCCCGGAACGCAACGGCTACTTCTACGTGTTCGACCGGAAAACCGGGGAAGTCCTCTCCGCGGAACC
CTTCGGCTTCGTCAACACGACCACGGGCGTGGACCTGAAGACGGGCCGCCTGCAATATGCGCCCGAGAAG
GCGACGCGCATCGGCCAGGTGGTGCGCTACTCCTGCCCGGCAGCCCCGGGCATGAAGGATTGGCAGCCGA
GCGCGTACTCCCCGCGCACGGGCCTGGTGTACATCCCCCATCAGAACCTTTGCATGGACGAAGAGGGGCT
CGAGGCGAACTATATCGCCGGCACGCCCTATGTGGGGACCAACGTCAAGATGTACGCGGGCCCCGGCGGG
AACCGTGGGTTCTTCGATGCCTGGGACCCGGTCGGCCAGCACAAGGTCTGGAGCATCAAGGAAGATCTGC
CGGTGTGGAGTGGGGCGCTCGTGACGGCAGGCGATGTGGCCTTTTACGGCACGATGGATGGCTGGTTCAA
GGCGGTCGACGCGCGCACCGGCAACCCGCTCTGGCAGTTCAAGACGGGGTCCGGCATCATCTCGCAGCCG
ATGACCTACTCGTATGGGGGTAAGCAGTACATCGCCGTCCTCAGCGGCGTCGGCGGCTGGTCGGGCGCCA
TCGTCGCCGGCGGCCTGGACGCCCGGGACAGCTCGGCCGCCCTGGGTTTCGTGAACGCCATGAAGGACCT
GCCGCAGAAGTCGACCAAGGGTGGCATGCTGTACGTGTTCGCCCTGGCCGAAAACCTCTATTTTCAGGGA
CATCATCACCATCACCATCACCACTGACAGCTATGACCATGATTACGCCAAGCTTGCATGCCTGCAGGTC
GACTCTAGAGGATCCCCGGGTACCGAGCTCGAATTCACTGGCCGTCGTTTTACAACGTCGTGACTGGGAA
AACCCTGGCGTTACCCAACTTAATCGCCTTGCAGCACATCCCCCTTTCGCCAGCTGGCGTAATAGCGAAG
AGGCCCGCACCGATCGCCCTTCCCAACAGTTGCGCAGCCTGAATGGCGAATGGCGCCTGATGCGGTATTT
TCTCCTTACGCATCTGTGCGGTATTTCACACCGCATATGGTGCACTCTCAGTACAATCTGCTCTGATGCC
GCATAGTTAAGCCAGCCCCGACACCCGCCAACACCCGCTGACGCGCCCTGACGGGCTTGTATGCTCCCGG
CATCCGCTTACAGACAAGCTGTGACCGTCTCCGGGAGCTGCATGTGTCAGAGGTTTTCACCGTCATCACC
GAAACGCGCGAGACGAAAGGGCCTCGTGATACGCCTATTTTTATAGGTTAATGTCATGATAATAATGGTT
TCTTAGCACCCTTTCTCGGTCCTTCAACGTTCCTGACAACGAGCCTCCTTTTCGCCAATCCATCGACAAT
CACCGCGAGTCCCTGCTCGAACGCTGCGTCCGGACCGGCTTCGTCGAAGGCGTCTATCGCGGCCCGCAAC
AGCGGCGAGAGCGGAGCCTGTTCAACGGTGCCGCCGCGCTCGCCGGCATCGCTGTCGCCGGCCTGCTCCT
CAAGCACGGCCCCAACAGTGAAGTAGCTGATTGTCATCAGCGCATTGACGGCGTCCCCGGCCGAAAAACC
CGCCTCGCAGAGGAAGCGAAGCTGCGCGTCGGCCGTTTCCATCTGCGGTGCGCCCGGTCGCGTGCCGGCA
TGGATGCGCGCGCCATCGCGGTAGGCGAGCAGCGCCTGCCTGAAGCTGCGGGCATTCCCGATCAGAAATG
AGCGCCAGTCGTCGTCGGCTCTCGGCACCGAATGCGTATGATTCTCCGCCAGCATGGCTTCGGCCAGTGC
GTCGAGCAGCGCCCGCTTGTTCCTGAAGTGCCAGTAAAGCGCCGGCTGCTGAACCCCCAACCGTTCCGCC
AGTTTGCGTGTCGTCAGACCGTCTACGCCGACCTCGTTCAACAGGTCCAGGGCGGCACGGATCACTGTAT
TCGGCTGCAACTTTGTCATGCTTGACACTTTATCACTGATAAACATAATATGTCCACCAACTTATCAGTG
ATAAAGAATCCGCGCGTTCAATCGGACCAGCGGAGGCTGGTCCGGAGGCCAGACGTGAAACCCAACATAC
CCCTGATCGTAATTCTGAGCACTGTCGCGCTCGACGCTGTCGGCATCGGCCTGATTATGCCGGTGCTGCC
GGGCCTCCTGCGCGATCTGGTTCACTCGAACGACGTCACCGCCCACTATGGCATTCTGCTGGCGCTGTAT
GCGTTGGTGCAATTTGCCTGCGCACCTGTGCTGGGCGCGCTGTCGGATCGTTTCGGGCGGCGGCCAATCT
TGCTCGTCTCGCTGGCCGGCGCCACTGTCGACTACGCCATCATGGCGACAGCGCCTTTCCTTTGGGTTCT
CTATATCGGGCGGATCGTGGCCGGCATCACCGGGGCGACTGGGGCGGTAGCCGGCGCTTATATTGCCGAT
ATCACTGATGGCGATGAGCGCGCGCGGCACTTCGGCTTCATGAGCGCCTGTTTCGGGTTCGGGATGGTCG
CGGGACCTGTGCTCGGTGGGCTGATGGGCGGTTTCTCCCCCCACGCTCCGTTCTTCGCCGCGGCAGCCTT
GAACGGCCTCAATTTCCTGACGGGCTGTTTCCTTTTGCCGGAGTCGCACAAAGGCGAACGCCGGCCGTTA
CGCCGGGAGGCTCTCAACCCGCTCGCTTCGTTCCGGTGGGCCCGGGGCATGACCGTCGTCGCCGCCCTGA
TGGCGGTCTTCTTCATCATGCAACTTGTCGGACAGGTGCCGGCCGCGCTTTGGGTCATTTTCGGCGAGGA
TCGCTTTCACTGGGACGCGACCACGATCGGCATTTCGCTTGCCGCATTTGGCATTCTGCATTCACTCGCC
CAGGCAATGATCACCGGCCCTGTAGCCGCCCGGCTCGGCGAAAGGCGGGCACTCATGCTCGGAATGATTG
CCGACGGCACAGGCTACATCCTGCTTGCCTTCGCGACACGGGGATGGATGGCGTTCCCGATCATGGTCCT
GCTTGCTTCGGGTGGCATCGGAATGCCGGCGCTGCAAGCAATGTTGTCCAGGCAGGTGGATGAGGAACGT
CAGGGGCAGCTGCAAGGCTCACTGGCGGCGCTCACCAGCCTGACCTCGATCGTCGGACCCCTCCTCTTCA
CGGCGATCTATGCGGCTTCTATAACAACGTGGAACGGGTGGGCATGGATTGCAGGCGCTGCCCTCTACTT
GCTCTGCCTGCCGGCGCTGCGTCGCGGGCTTTGGAGCGGCGCAGGGCAACGAGCCGATCGCTGATCGTGG
AAACGATAGGCCTATGCCATGCGGGTCAAGGCGACTTCCGGCAAGCTATACGCGCCCTAGAATTGTCAAT
TTTAATCCTCTGTTTATCGGCAGTTCGTAGAGCGCGCCGTGCGTCCCGAGCGATACTGAGCGAAGCAAGT
GCGTCGAGCAGTGCCCGCTTGTTCCTGAAATGCCAGTAAAGCGCTGGCTGCTGAACCCCCAGCCGGAACT
GACCCCACAAGGCCCTAGCGTTTGCAATGCACCAGGTCATCATTGACCCAGGCGTGTTCCACCAGGCCGC
TGCCTCGCAACTCTTCGCAGGCTTCGCCGACCTGCTCGCGCCACTTCTTCACGCGGGTGGAATCCGATCC
GCACATGAGGCGGAAGGTTTCCAGCTTGAGCGGGTACGGCTCCCGGTGCGAGCTGAAATAGTCGAACATC
CGTCGGGCCGTCGGCGACAGCTTGCGGTACTTCTCCCATATGAATTTCGTGTAGTGGTCGCCAGCAAACA
GCACGACGATTTCCTCGTCGATCAGGACCTGGCAACGGGACGTTTTCTTGCCACGGTCCAGGACGCGGAA
GCGGTGCAGCAGCGACACCGATTCCAGGTGCCCAACGCGGTCGGACGTGAAGCCCATCGCCGTCGCCTGT
AGGCGCGACAGGCATTCCTCGGCCTTCGTGTAATACCGGCCATTGATCGACCAGCCCAGGTCCTGGCAAA
GCTCGTAGAACGTGAAGGTGATCGGCTCGCCGATAGGGGTGCGCTTCGCGTACTCCAACACCTGCTGCCA
CACCAGTTCGTCATCGTCGGCCCGCAGCTCGACGCCGGTGTAGGTGATCTTCACGTCCTTGTTGACGTGG
AAAATGACCTTGTTTTGCAGCGCCTCGCGCGGGATTTTCTTGTTGCGCGTGGTGAACAGGGCAGAGCGGG
CCGTGTCGTTTGGCATCGCTCGCATCGTGTCCGGCCACGGCGCAATATCGAACAAGGAAAGCTGCATTTC
CTTGATCTGCTGCTTCGTGTGTTTCAGCAACGCGGCCTGCTTGGCCTCGCTGACCTGTTTTGCCAGGTCC
TCGCCGGCGGTTTTTCGCTTCTTGGTCGTCATAGTTCCTCGCGTGTCGATGGTCATCGACTTCGCCAAAC
CTGCCGCCTCCTGTTCGAGACGACGCGAACGCTCCACGGCGGCCGATGGCGCGGGCAGGGCAGGGGGAGC
CAGTTGCACGCTGTCGCGCTCGATCTTGGCCGTAGCTTGCTGGACCATCGAGCCGACGGACTGGAAGGTT
TCGCGGGGCGCACGCATGACGGTGCGGCTTGCGATGGTTTCGGCATCCTCGGCGGAAAACCCCGCGTCGA
TCAGTTCTTGCCTGTATGCCTTCCGGTCAAACGTCCGATTCATTCACCCTCCTTGCGGGATTGCCCCGAC
TCACGCCGGGGCAATGTGCCCTTATTCCTGATTTGACCCGCCTGGTGCCTTGGTGTCCAGATAATCCACC
TTATCGGCAATGAAGTCGGTCCCGTAGACCGTCTGGCCGTCCTTCTCGTACTTGGTATTCCGAATCTTGC
CCTGCACGAATACCAGCTCCGCGAAGTCGCTCTTCTTGATGGAGCGCATGGGGACGTGCTTGGCAATCAC
GCGCACCCCCCGGCCGTTTTAGCGGCTAAAAAAGTCATGGCTCTGCCCTCGGGCGGACCACGCCCATCAT
GACCTTGCCAAGCTCGTCCTGCTTCTCTTCGATCTTCGCCAGCAGGGCGAGGATCGTGGCATCACCGAAC
CGCGCCGTGCGCGGGTCGTCGGTGAGCCAGAGTTTCAGCAGGCCGCCCAGGCGGCCCAGGTCGCCATTGA
TGCGGGCCAGCTCGCGGACGTGCTCATAGTCCACGACGCCCGTGATTTTGTAGCCCTGGCCGACGGCCAG
CAGGTAGGCCTACAGGCTCATGCCGGCCGCCGCCGCCTTTTCCTCAATCGCTCTTCGTTCGTCTGGAAGG
CAGTACACCTTGATAGGTGGGCTGCCCTTCCTGGTTGGCTTGGTTTCATCAGCCATCCGCTTGCCCTCAT
CTGTTACGCCGGCGGTAGCCGGCCAGCCTCGCAGAGCAGGATTCCCGTTGAGCACCGCCAGGTGCGAATA
AGGGACAGTGAAGAAGGAACACCCGCTCGCGGGTGGGCCTACTTCACCTATCCTGCCCGGCTGACGCCGT
TGGATACACCAAGGAAAGTCTACACGAACCCTTTGGCAAAATCCTGTATATCGTGCGAAAAAGGATGGAT
ATACCGAAAAAATCGCTATAATGACCCCGAAGCAGGGTTATGCAGCGGAAAAGATCCGTCGACCCTTTCC
GACGCTCACCGGGCTGGTTGCCCTCGCCGCTGGGCTGGCGGCCGTCTATGGCCCTGCAAACGCGCCAGAA
ACGCCGTCGAAGCCGTGTGCGAGACACCGCGGCCGCCGGCGTTGTGGATACCTCGCGGAAAACTTGGCCC
TCACTGACAGATGAGGGGCGGACGTTGACACTTGAGGGGCCGACTCACCCGGCGCGGCGTTGACAGATGA
GGGGCAGGCTCGATTTCGGCCGGCGACGTGGAGCTGGCCAGCCTCGCAAATCGGCGAAAACGCCTGATTT
TACGCGAGTTTCCCACAGATGATGTGGACAAGCCTGGGGATAAGTGCCCTGCGGTATTGACACTTGAGGG
GCGCGACTACTGACAGATGAGGGGCGCGATCCTTGACACTTGAGGGGCAGAGTGCTGACAGATGAGGGGC
GCACCTATTGACATTTGAGGGGCTGTCCACAGGCAGAAAATCCAGCATTTGCAAGGGTTTCCGCCCGTTT
TTCGGCCACCGCTAACCTGTCTTTTAACCTGCTTTTAAACCAATATTTATAAACCTTGTTTTTAACCAGG
GCTGCGCCCTGTGCGCGTGACCGCGCACGCCGAAGGGGGGTGCCCCCCCTTCTCGAACCCTCCCGGCCCG
CTAACGCGGGCCTCCCATCCCCCCAGGGGCTGCGCCCCTCGGCCGCGAACGGCCTCACCCCAAAAATGGC
AGCCAAGCTGACCACTTCTGCGCTCGGCCCTTCCGGCTGGCTGGTTTATTGCTGATAAATCTGGAGCCGG
TGAGCGTGGGTCTCGCGGTATCATTGCAGCACTGGGGCCAGATGGTAAGCCCTCCCGTATCGTAGTTATC
TACACGACGGGGAGTCAGGCAACTATGGATGAACGAAATAGACAGATCGCTGAGATAGGTGCCTCACTGA
TTAAGCATTGGTAACTGTCAGACCAAGTTTACTCATATATACTTTAGATTGATTTAAAACTTCATTTTTA
ATTTAAAAGGATCTAGGTGAAGATCCTTTTTGATAATCTCATGACCAAAATCCCTTAACGTGAGTTTTCG
TTCCACTGAGCGTCAGACCCCGTAGAAAAGATCAAAGGATCTTCTTGAGATCCTTTTTTTCTGCGCGTAA
TCTGCTGCTTGCAAACAAAAAAACCACCGCTACCAGCGGTGGTTTGTTTGCCGGATCAAGAGCTACCAAC
TCTTTTTCCGAAGGTAACTGGCTTCAGCAGAGCGCAGATACCAAATACTGTTCTTCTAGTGTAGCCGTAG
TTAGGCCACCACTTCAAGAACTCTGTAGCACCGCCTACATACCTCGCTCTGCTAATCCTGTTACCAGTGG
CTGCTGCCAGTGGCGATAAGTCGTGTCTTACCGGGTTGGACTCAAGACGATAGTTACCGGATAAGGCGCA
GCGGTCGGGCTGAACGGGGGGTTCGTGCACACAGCCCAGCTTGGAGCGAACGACCTACACCGAACTGAGA
TACCTACAGCGTGAGCTATGAGAAAGCGCCACGCTTCCCGAAGGGAGAAAGGCGGACAGGTATCCGGTAA
GCGGCAGGGTCGGAACAGGAGAGCGCACGAGGGAGCTTCCAGGGGGAAACGCCTGGTATCTTTATAGTCC
TGTCGGGTTTCGCCACCTCTGACTTGAGCGTCGATTTTTGTGATGCTCGTCAGGGGGGCGGAGCCTATGG
AAAAACGCCAGCAACGCGGCCTTTTTACGGTTCCTGGCCTTTTGCTGGCCTTTTGCTCACATGTTCTTTC
CTGCGTTATCCCCTGATTCTGTGGATAACCGTATTACCGCCTTTGAGTGAGCTGATACCGCTCGCCGCAG
CCGAACGACCGAGCGCAGCGAGTCAGTGAGCGAGGAAGCGGAAGAGCGCCCAATACGCAAACCGCCTCTC
CCCGCGCGTTGGCCGATTCATTAATGCAGCTGGCACGACAGGTTTCCCGACTGGAAAGCGGGCAGTGAGC
GCAACGCAATTAATGTGAGTTAGCTCACTCATTAGGCACCCCAGGCTTTACACTTTATGCTTCCGGCTCG
TATGTTGTGTGGAATTGTGAGCGGATAACAATTTCACACAGGAAACAGCTATGACCATGATTACGCCAAG
CTAGCTTCCCGCTTGGTCGGGCCGCTTCGCGAGGGCCCGTTGACGACAACGGTGCGATGGGTCCCGGCCC
CGGTCAAGACGATGCCAATACGTTGCGACACTACGCCTTGGCACTTTTAGAATTGCCTTATCGTCCTGAT
AAGAAATGTCCGACCAGCTAAAGACATCGCGTCCAATCAAAGCCTAGAAAATATAGGCGAAGGGACGCTA
ATAAGTCTTTCATAAGACCGCGCAAATCTAAAAATATCCTTAGATTCACGATGCGGCACTTCGGATGACT
TCCGAGCGAGCCTGGAACCTCAGAAAAACGTCTGAGAGATACCGCGGATCTCACACAGGAAATTTC
Features (pLannotate 1.2.2; 20 found; start..end, strand, type, name):
    325..347     +  RBS            RBS: efficient ribosome binding site from bacteriophage T7 gene 10 (Olins and Rangwala, 1989)
   2244..2263    +  CDS            7xHis (fragment): 6xHis affinity tag
   2290..2346    -  misc_feature   MCS: pUC18/19 multiple cloning site
   2343..2500    +  CDS            lacZα (fragment): LacZα fragment of β-galactosidase; lacZ fragment
   2506..2605    -  misc_feature   bom (fragment): basis of mobility region from pBR322
   2707..2742    -  CDS            rop (fragment): Rop protein, which maintains plasmids at low copy number; rop
   2807..3449    -  CDS            TetR (fragment): tetracycline resistance regulatory protein; tetR
   3555..4754    +  CDS            TcR: tetracycline efflux protein; tetA; confers resistance to tetracycline
   4813..4965    -  CDS            tetR (fragment): TETR1_ECOLX - Experimental evidence at protein level: Swiss-Prot protein existence level 1. TetR is the repressor of the tetracycline resistance element; its N-terminal region forms a helix-turn-helix structure and binds DNA. Binding of tetracycline to TetR reduces the repressor affinity for the tetracycline resistance gene (tetA) promoter operator sites. From Escherichia coli.
   4985..6133    -  CDS            trfA: trans-acting replication protein that binds to and activates oriV
   6263..6367    -  CDS            traI (fragment): TRAI6_ECOLX - Experimental evidence at protein level: Swiss-Prot protein existence level 1. The initiation process of transfer DNA synthesis requires the interaction of at least three plasmid-specific components (TraH, I, and J) at the transfer origin resulting in the assembly of a specialised nucleoprotein complex - the relaxosome. Site- and strand-specific cleavage at the transfer origin is dependent on TraI and TraJ. From Escherichia coli.
   6405..6776    -  CDS            traJ: oriT-recognizing protein; traJ
   6809..6918    -  oriT           oriT: incP origin of transfer
   7071..7702    +  rep_origin     oriV: incP origin of replication
   7780..7993    +  CDS            bla(M) (fragment): β-lactamase lacking the signal sequence; bla(M); allows cytosolic expression of β-lactamase
   8165..8753    +  rep_origin     ori: high-copy-number ColE1/pMB1/pBR322/pUC origin of replication
   8936..9028    +  CDS            lacI (fragment): lac repressor; lacI; The lac repressor binds to the lac operator to inhibit transcription in E. coli. This inhibition can be relieved by adding lactose or isopropyl-β-D-thiogalactopyranoside (IPTG).
   9041..9062    +  protein_bind   CAP binding site: CAP binding activates transcription in the presence of cAMP. E. coli catabolite activator protein
   9077..9107    +  promoter       lac promoter: promoter for the E. coli lac operon
   9115..9131    +  protein_bind   lac operator: The lac repressor binds to the lac operator to inhibit transcription in E. coli. This inhibition can be relieved by adding lactose or isopropyl-β-D-thiogalactopyranoside (IPTG). lac repressor encoded by lacI
