[The description below was written by a language model from this plasmid's Addgene catalogue record and pLannotate feature annotations shown in this document.]
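Description:
JGI_018363 is a broad-host-range bacterial expression plasmid of about 9.5 kb, built on the pCM80_PxoxF backbone and carrying a synthetic insert named Gemmati_022_1075 that was introduced by Gibson assembly. The backbone combines an IncP replication system (oriV together with its trans-acting initiator gene trfA) with a ColE1/pMB1-type origin. This allows maintenance in E. coli as well as in other Gram-negative hosts, and the record lists it as low copy. An IncP oriT with traJ and a traI fragment makes the plasmid mobilisable by conjugation when transfer functions are supplied in trans. Selection is by tetracycline, through the tetA efflux gene and associated tetR sequences. Short fragments of bla, rop, bom, lacI and lacZα are annotated as remnants of the vector's construction history.

The insert itself is not annotated in the feature table, but it presumably occupies the unannotated interval between a phage T7 gene 10 ribosome binding site and a C-terminal polyhistidine tag that lies just upstream of the pUC-type multiple cloning site. That arrangement would give a His-tagged product suitable for affinity purification. The backbone name implies that expression is driven by an xoxF promoter, although no such promoter is annotated; a lac promoter, operator and CAP site lie upstream of this region. The stated purpose is the study of rare earth element-dependent alcohol dehydrogenases, and the plasmid appears to belong to a set of synthesised candidate genes. The record does not state the function or the source organism of this particular insert.
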