Addgene plasmid #158859: JGI_018363
Purpose: Rare earth element alcohol dehydrogenases
Depositing lab: Joint Genome Institute. Publication: Rare earth element alcohol dehydrogenases widely occur among globally distributed, numerically abundant and environmentally important microbes. Huang J, Yu Z, Groom J, Cheng JF, Tarver A, Yoshikuni Y, Chistoserdova L. ISME J. 2019 Aug;13(8):2005-2017. doi: 10.1038/s41396-019-0414-z. Epub 2019 Apr 5. PubMed 30952993.
Backbone
  Vector backbone: pCM80_PxoxF
  Vector type: Synthetic Biology
Growth in bacteria
  Bacterial resistance: Tetracycline, 10 μg/mL
  Growth temperature: 37°C
  Growth strain: Top10
  Copy number: Low Copy
Gene/Insert
  Gene/Insert name: Gemmati_022_1075 (alt name: Batch190_p077)
  Species: Synthetic
  Cloning method: Gibson Cloning
Terms and licenses: Academic/Nonprofit Terms; Industry Terms: Not Available to Industry
Depositor comments: pCM80_PxoxF vector with Gemmati_022_1075 insert, JGI ICE Registry: https://registry.jgi.doe.gov/entry/18363
How to cite: JGI_018363 was a gift from Joint Genome Institute (Addgene plasmid # 158859 ; http://n2t.net/addgene:158859 ; RRID:Addgene_158859)
