>Addgene plasmid #158859 | JGI_018363 | depositor partial sequence | sequence record 306569 | gene insert with vector overlaps
GACTTGTCGGAGGAATCCTCTAGAAATAATTTTGTTTAACTTTAAGAAGGAGATATACCATGCCCCGCCG
TGAGCGCACGCGCTGCGTCAGCGACCGCCGCCGCTTGTTCGTGGTCGCAGTGGGCGGATCGCTCTTCCTG
GCCGGCTGCAAGGGCGACAAGGAGAAGGACGACCCGCGCGTGGCCCTGGCCGCGCGGGTCGGTCCCGCCA
CGACCAGCGGCGACACCACCACGAAGTTCGCGGATGACGGCCAGTGGGTGCGGCCGGCGAAGGACTTCCA
GGGTACCCGCTTCAGCGGGCTCACCGAGATCAACAACACGAACGTTCAGAAGCTTCACGTCTTCGGCACC
TTCAGCTTGGGGACGACCCGCGGCGTGGAGGCGGCGCCCATCGTGGCCGGCACGACGATGTATATCGTCA
CGCCGTTCCCCAACTTCGTCTACGCCCTGGACCTCACGAAGGAGGGTATGCCGACCAAGTGGAGCTACAA
GCCGCGCCCGGTCAACGCCGCCCAGGGCGTGGCGTGCTGCGACGTGGTCAACCGCGGTCTCGTAGTCGAT
GCCGGAAAGGTGATCTTCAATACCCTGGACGGCCGCACCATTGCCCTGGACGCAGCCACGGGCAAGGAGC
TCTGGGAGACCCAGCTGGCGAACATCAACCTGGGCGAGTCCGTGACGATGGCCCCCCTCGTGGTGAAGGG
CAAGGTGTTCGTGGGGGTGTCCGGCGGCGAGTTCGGCGTGCGCGGGTGGCTGAAAGCGGTGGACGAGAAC
TCCGGCAAGCTCGCGTGGACGGCCTACCACACCGGCCCCGACAAAGACGTCCTCATCGGGCCCAACTTCA
AGCCCTTCTATAAGATGGACCAGGGCAAGGATCTCGGCGTGTCCAGCTGGCCGGCCGACCAGTGGAAGAT
CGGCGGCGCCGGCGTTTGGGGCTGGATCACCTACGATCCCGAGCTGGACCTCATCTACTACGGGACGGCC
AACCCCGGACCCTGGAACCCCGAGATGCGTCCCGGCGATAATAAGTGGAGCTCCACGGTGTTCGCGCGCC
ATCCGGATAACGGGGAAGCCGTCTGGGCGTACCAGCTGTCCCCTCACGACGAGCACGACTATGATGGCGT
CAACGAGAACATCCTCGTGGACATGGACTGGAAGGGTACGCGCCGGCAGCTCATCCTTCGCCCGGAACGC
AACGGCTACTTCTACGTGTTCGACCGGAAAACCGGGGAAGTCCTCTCCGCGGAACCCTTCGGCTTCGTCA
ACACGACCACGGGCGTGGACCTGAAGACGGGCCGCCTGCAATATGCGCCCGAGAAGGCGACGCGCATCGG
CCAGGTGGTGCGCTACTCCTGCCCGGCAGCCCCGGGCATGAAGGATTGGCAGCCGAGCGCGTACTCCCCG
CGCACGGGCCTGGTGTACATCCCCCATCAGAACCTTTGCATGGACGAAGAGGGGCTCGAGGCGAACTATA
TCGCCGGCACGCCCTATGTGGGGACCAACGTCAAGATGTACGCGGGCCCCGGCGGGAACCGTGGGTTCTT
CGATGCCTGGGACCCGGTCGGCCAGCACAAGGTCTGGAGCATCAAGGAAGATCTGCCGGTGTGGAGTGGG
GCGCTCGTGACGGCAGGCGATGTGGCCTTTTACGGCACGATGGATGGCTGGTTCAAGGCGGTCGACGCGC
GCACCGGCAACCCGCTCTGGCAGTTCAAGACGGGGTCCGGCATCATCTCGCAGCCGATGACCTACTCGTA
TGGGGGTAAGCAGTACATCGCCGTCCTCAGCGGCGTCGGCGGCTGGTCGGGCGCCATCGTCGCCGGCGGC
CTGGACGCCCGGGACAGCTCGGCCGCCCTGGGTTTCGTGAACGCCATGAAGGACCTGCCGCAGAAGTCGA
CCAAGGGTGGCATGCTGTACGTGTTCGCCCTGGCCGAAAACCTCTATTTTCAGGGACATCATCACCATCA
CCATCACCACTGACAGCT
